>Addgene plasmid #82752 | pDONR223_GPR137B_p.Y135N | addgene full sequence | sequence record 161795 | Addgene NGS result
CTTTCCTGCGTTATCCCCTGATTCTGTGGATAACCGTATTACCGCCTTTGAGTGAGCTGATACCGCTCGC
CGCAGCCGAACGACCGAGCGCAGCGAGTCAGTGAGCGAGGAAGCGGAAGAGCGCCCAATACGCAAACCGC
CTCTCCCCGCGCGTTGGCCGATTCATTAATGCAGCTGGCACGACAGGTTTCCCGACTGGAAAGCGGGCAG
TGAGCGCAACGCAATTAATACGCGTACCGCTAGCCAGGAAGAGTTTGTAGAAACGCAAAAAGGCCATCCG
TCAGGATGGCCTTCTGCTTAGTTTGATGCCTGGCAGTTTATGGCGGGCGTCCTGCCCGCCACCCTCCGGG
CCGTTGCTTCACAACGTTCAAATCCGCTCCCGGCGGATTTGTCCTACTCAGGAGAGCGTTCACCGACAAA
CAACAGATAAAACGAAAGGCCCAGTCTTCCGACTGAGCCTTTCGTTTTATTTGATGCCTGGCAGTTCCCT
ACTCTCGCGTTAACGCTAGCATGGATGTTTTCCCAGTCACGACGTTGTAAAACGACGGCCAGTCTTAAGC
TCGGGCCCCAAATAATGATTTTATTTTGACTGATAGTGACCTGTTCGTTGCAACAAATTGATGAGCAATG
CTTTTTTATAATGCCAACTTTGTACAAAAAAGTTGGCACCATGAGGCCCGAGCGTCCCCGGCCGCGCGGC
AGCGCCCCCGGCCCGATGGAGACCCCGCCGTGGGACCCAGCCCGCAACGACTCGCTGCCGCCCACGCTGA
CCCCGGCCGTGCCCCCCTACGTGAAGCTTGGCCTCACCGTCGTCTACACCGTGTTCTACGCGCTGCTCTT
CGTGTTCATCTACGTGCAGCTCTGGCTGGTGCTGCGTTACCGCCACAAGCGGCTCAGCTACCAGAGCGTC
TTCCTCTTTCTCTGCCTCTTCTGGGCCTCCCTGCGGACCGTCCTCTTCTCCTTCTACTTCAAAGACTTCG
TGGCGGCCAATTCGCTCAGCCCCTTCGTCTTCTGGCTGCTCTACTGCTTCCCTGTGTGCCTGCAGTTTTT
CACCCTCACGCTGATGAACTTGAACTTCACGCAGGTGATTTTCAAAGCCAAGTCAAAATATTCTCCAGAA
TTACTCAAATACCGGTTGCCCCTCTACCTGGCCTCCCTCTTCATCAGCCTTGTTTTCCTGTTGGTGAATT
TAACCTGTGCTGTGCTGGTAAAGACGGGAAATTGGGAGAGGAAGGTTATCGTCTCTGTGCGAGTGGCCAT
TAATGACACGCTCTTCGTGCTGTGTGCCGTCTCTCTCTCCATCTGTCTCTACAAAATCTCTAAGATGTCC
TTAGCCAACATTTACTTGGAGTCCAAGGGCTCCTCCGTGTGTCAAGTGACTGCCATCGGTGTCACCGTGA
TACTGCTTTACACCTCTCGGGCCTGCTACAACCTGTTCATCCTGTCATTTTCTCAGAACAAGAGCGTCCA
TTCCTTTGATTATGACTGGTACAATGTATCAGACCAGGCAGATTTGAAGAATCAGCTGGGAGATGCTGGA
TACGTATTATTTGGAGTGGTGTTATTTGTTTGGGAACTCTTACCTACCACCTTAGTCGTTTATTTCTTCC
GAGTTAGAAATCCTACAAAGGACCTTACCAACCCTGGAATGGTCCCCAGCCATGGATTCAGTCCCAGATC
TTATTTCTTTGACAACCCTCGAAGATATGACAGTGATGATGACCTTGCCTGGAACATTGCCCCTCAGGGA
CTTCAGGGAGGTTTTGCTCCAGATTACTATGATTGGGGACAACAAACTAACAGCTTCCTGGCACAAGCAG
GAACTTTGCAAGACTCAACTTTGGATCCTGACAAACCAAGCCTTGGGTGATTGCCAACTTTCTTGTACAA
AGTTGGCATTATAAGAAAGCATTGCTTATCAATTTGTTGCAACGAACAGGTCACTATCAGTCAAAATAAA
ATCATTATTTGCCATCCAGCTGATATCCCCTATAGTGAGTCGTATTACATGGTCATAGCTGTTTCCTGGC
AGCTCTGGCCCGTGTCTCAAAATCTCTGATGTTACATTGCACAAGATAAAAATATATCATCATGCCTCCT
CTAGACCAGCCAGGACAGAAATGCCTCGACTTCGCTGCTACCCAAGGTTGCCGGGTGACGCACACCGTGG
AAACGGATGAAGGCACGAACCCAGTGGACATAAGCCTGTTCGGTTCGTAAGCTGTAATGCAAGTAGCGTA
TGCGCTCACGCAACTGGTCCAGAACCTTGACCGAACGCAGCGGTGGTAACGGCGCAGTGGCGGTTTTCAT
GGCTTGTTATGACTGTTTTTTTGGGGTACAGTCTATGCCTCGGGCATCCAAGCAGCAAGCGCGTTACGCC
GTGGGTCGATGTTTGATGTTATGGAGCAGCAACGATGTTACGCAGCAGGGCAGTCGCCCTAAAACAAAGT
TAAACATTATGAGGGAAGCGGTGATCGCCGAAGTATCGACTCAACTATCAGAGGTAGTTGGCGTCATCGA
GCGCCATCTCGAACCGACGTTGCTGGCCGTACATTTGTACGGCTCCGCAGTGGATGGCGGCCTGAAGCCA
CACAGTGATATTGATTTGCTGGTTACGGTGACCGTAAGGCTTGATGAAACAACGCGGCGAGCTTTGATCA
ACGACCTTTTGGAAACTTCGGCTTCCCCTGGAGAGAGCGAGATTCTCCGCGCTGTAGAAGTCACCATTGT
TGTGCACGACGACATCATTCCGTGGCGTTATCCAGCTAAGCGCGAACTGCAATTTGGAGAATGGCAGCGC
AATGACATTCTTGCAGGTATCTTCGAGCCAGCCACGATCGACATTGATCTGGCTATCTTGCTGACAAAAG
CAAGAGAACATAGCGTTGCCTTGGTAGGTCCAGCGGCGGAGGAACTCTTTGATCCGGTTCCTGAACAGGA
TCTATTTGAGGCGCTAAATGAAACCTTAACGCTATGGAACTCGCCGCCCGACTGGGCTGGCGATGAGCGA
AATGTAGTGCTTACGTTGTCCCGCATTTGGTACAGCGCAGTAACCGGCAAAATCGCGCCGAAGGATGTCG
CTGCCGACTGGGCAATGGAGCGCCTGCCGGCCCAGTATCAGCCCGTCATACTTGAAGCTAGACAGGCTTA
TCTTGGACAAGAAGAAGATCGCTTGGCCTCGCGCGCAGATCAGTTGGAAGAATTTGTCCACTACGTGAAA
GGCGAGATCACCAAGGTAGTCGGCAAATAACCCTCGAGCCACCCATGACCAAAATCCCTTAACGTGAGTT
ACGCGTCGTTCCACTGAGCGTCAGACCCCGTAGAAAAGATCAAAGGATCTTCTTGAGATCCTTTTTTTCT
GCGCGTAATCTGCTGCTTGCAAACAAAAAAACCACCGCTACCAGCGGTGGTTTGTTTGCCGGATCAAGAG
CTACCAACTCTTTTTCCGAAGGTAACTGGCTTCAGCAGAGCGCAGATACCAAATACTGTTCTTCTAGTGT
AGCCGTAGTTAGGCCACCACTTCAAGAACTCTGTAGCACCGCCTACATACCTCGCTCTGCTAATCCTGTT
ACCAGTGGCTGCTGCCAGTGGCGATAAGTCGTGTCTTACCGGGTTGGACTCAAGACGATAGTTACCGGAT
AAGGCGCAGCGGTCGGGCTGAACGGGGGGTTCGTGCACACAGCCCAGCTTGGAGCGAACGACCTACACCG
AACTGAGATACCTACAGCGTGAGCTATGAGAAAGCGCCACGCTTCCCGAAGGGAGAAAGGCGGACAGGTA
TCCGGTAAGCGGCAGGGTCGGAACAGGAGAGCGCACGAGGGAGCTTCCAGGGGGAAACGCCTGGTATCTT
TATAGTCCTGTCGGGTTTCGCCACCTCTGACTTGAGCGTCGATTTTTGTGATGCTCGTCAGGGGGGCGGA
GCCTATGGAAAAACGCCAGCAACGCGGCCTTTTTACGGTTCCTGGCCTTTTGCTGGCCTTTTGCTCACAT
GTT
Features (pLannotate 1.2.2; 12 found; start..end, strand, type, name):
    121..213     +  CDS            lacI (fragment): lac repressor; lacI; The lac repressor binds to the lac operator to inhibit transcription in E. coli. This inhibition can be relieved by adding lactose or isopropyl-β-D-thiogalactopyranoside (IPTG).
    268..295     -  terminator     rrnB T2 terminator: transcription terminator T2 from the E. coli rrnB gene
    427..470     +  terminator     rrnB T1 terminator: Escherichia coli rrnB; transcription terminator T1 from the E. coli rrnB gene
    517..553     -  CDS            lacZα (fragment): LacZα fragment of β-galactosidase; lacZ fragment
    570..665     +  protein_bind   attL3: mutant version of attL; recombination site for the Gateway® LR reaction LR Clonase™
    671..1867    +  CDS            GPR137B: G137B_HUMAN - Also known as TM7SF1 From Homo sapiens (Human).
   1875..1970    -  protein_bind   attL3: mutant version of attL; recombination site for the Gateway® LR reaction LR Clonase™
   1989..2007    -  promoter       T7 promoter: promoter for bacteriophage T7 RNA polymerase
   2197..2220    +  promoter       Pc promoter (fragment): intI1 (promoter lies within the coding sequence); class 1 integron promoter
   2396..2452    +  CDS            GmR (fragment): gentamycin acetyltransferase; aacC1; confers resistance to gentamycin
   2459..3250    +  CDS            SmR: aminoglycoside adenylyltransferase (Murphy, 1985); aadA; confers resistance to spectinomycin and streptomycin
   3343..3931    +  rep_origin     ori: high-copy-number ColE1/pMB1/pBR322/pUC origin of replication
