[The description below was written by a language model from this plasmid's Addgene catalogue record and pLannotate feature annotations shown in this document.]
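Description:
pDONR223_GPR137B_p.Y135N is a Gateway entry clone built on the Invitrogen pDONR223 backbone. It carries the human GPR137B open reading frame (also known as TM7SF1; reference transcript NM_003272) with a Y135N missense substitution. The sequenced plasmid is about 4 kb. It replicates in E. coli from a high-copy ColE1/pUC-type origin and is selected with spectinomycin through the aadA (SmR) aminoglycoside adenylyltransferase gene. A fragment of a class 1 integron Pc promoter and a short remnant of a gentamicin resistance gene lie upstream of aadA. Small lacI and lacZα fragments are also annotated and appear to be backbone remnants rather than functional parts.

The roughly 1.2 kb GPR137B coding sequence is flanked on both sides by attL-type recombination sites. The automated annotation labels both as attL3. These sites allow LR Clonase-mediated transfer of the ORF into any compatible Gateway destination vector. The record lists no promoter for the insert, so the plasmid is a shuttle and storage vector, not an expression construct. The rrnB T1 and T2 terminators upstream of the cassette insulate the insert from read-through transcription in bacteria, and a T7 promoter sits just beyond the downstream att site, pointing back toward the insert. The clone is "closed", meaning a stop codon immediately follows the ORF, so it suits native or N-terminally tagged expression but not C-terminal fusions. It belongs to the Target Accelerator Plasmid Collection, which was assembled for high-throughput functional phenotyping of somatic mutations found in lung cancer. In that setting, mutant alleles such as Y135N are moved into expression vectors and compared with the wild-type gene.
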