Addgene plasmid #82752: pDONR223_GPR137B_p.Y135N
Purpose: Gateway Donor vector containing GPR137B, part of the Target Accelerator Plasmid Collection.
Depositing lab: Jesse Boehm & Matthew Meyerson & David Root. Depositing organization: Broad Institute. Publication: High-throughput Phenotyping of Lung Cancer Somatic Mutations. Berger AH, Brooks AN, Wu X, Shrestha Y, Chouinard C, Piccioni F, Bagul M, Kamburov A, Imielinski M, Hogstrom L, Zhu C, Yang X, Pantel S, Sakai R, Watson J, Kaplan N, Campbell JD, Singh S, Root DE, Narayan R, Natoli T, Lahr DL, Tirosh I, Tamayo P, Getz G, Wong B, Doench J, Subramanian A, Golub TR, Meyerson M, Boehm JS. Cancer Cell. 2016 Aug 8;30(2):214-28. doi: 10.1016/j.ccell.2016.06.022. Epub 2016 Jul 28. PubMed 27478040.
Backbone
  Vector backbone: pDONR223
  Backbone manufacturer: Invitrogen
  Vector type: Gateway Entry vector
Growth in bacteria
  Bacterial resistance: Spectinomycin, 50 μg/mL
  Growth temperature: 37°C
  Growth strain: DH5alpha
  Copy number: High Copy
Gene/Insert
  Gene/Insert name: GPR137B (alt name: NM_003272)
  Species: H. sapiens (human)
  Mutation: Y135N
  Entrez Gene: GPR137B (a.k.a. TM7SF1)
  Promoter: None
  Cloning method: Gateway Cloning
  Sequencing primers: 5′ M13pUC-fwd; 3′ M13-Rev
Terms and licenses: Academic/Nonprofit Terms; Industry Terms: Not Available to Industry
Depositor comments: CLOSED (stop codon immediately follows insert)
How to cite: pDONR223_GPR137B_p.Y135N was a gift from Jesse Boehm & Matthew Meyerson & David Root (Addgene plasmid # 82752 ; http://n2t.net/addgene:82752 ; RRID:Addgene_82752)
