>Addgene plasmid #82752 | pDONR223_GPR137B_p.Y135N | depositor partial sequence | sequence record 157478 | Insert sequence
ATGAGGCCCGAGCGTCCCCGGCCGCGCGGCAGCGCCCCCGGCCCGATGGAGACCCCGCCGTGGGACCCAG
CCCGCAACGACTCGCTGCCGCCCACGCTGACCCCGGCCGTGCCCCCCTACGTGAAGCTTGGCCTCACCGT
CGTCTACACCGTGTTCTACGCGCTGCTCTTCGTGTTCATCTACGTGCAGCTCTGGCTGGTGCTGCGTTAC
CGCCACAAGCGGCTCAGCTACCAGAGCGTCTTCCTCTTTCTCTGCCTCTTCTGGGCCTCCCTGCGGACCG
TCCTCTTCTCCTTCTACTTCAAAGACTTCGTGGCGGCCAATTCGCTCAGCCCCTTCGTCTTCTGGCTGCT
CTACTGCTTCCCTGTGTGCCTGCAGTTTTTCACCCTCACGCTGATGAACTTGAACTTCACGCAGGTGATT
TTCAAAGCCAAGTCAAAATATTCTCCAGAATTACTCAAATACCGGTTGCCCCTCTACCTGGCCTCCCTCT
TCATCAGCCTTGTTTTCCTGTTGGTGAATTTAACCTGTGCTGTGCTGGTAAAGACGGGAAATTGGGAGAG
GAAGGTTATCGTCTCTGTGCGAGTGGCCATTAATGACACGCTCTTCGTGCTGTGTGCCGTCTCTCTCTCC
ATCTGTCTCTACAAAATCTCTAAGATGTCCTTAGCCAACATTTACTTGGAGTCCAAGGGCTCCTCCGTGT
GTCAAGTGACTGCCATCGGTGTCACCGTGATACTGCTTTACACCTCTCGGGCCTGCTACAACCTGTTCAT
CCTGTCATTTTCTCAGAACAAGAGCGTCCATTCCTTTGATTATGACTGGTACAATGTATCAGACCAGGCA
GATTTGAAGAATCAGCTGGGAGATGCTGGATACGTATTATTTGGAGTGGTGTTATTTGTTTGGGAACTCT
TACCTACCACCTTAGTCGTTTATTTCTTCCGAGTTAGAAATCCTACAAAGGACCTTACCAACCCTGGAAT
GGTCCCCAGCCATGGATTCAGTCCCAGATCTTATTTCTTTGACAACCCTCGAAGATATGACAGTGATGAT
GACCTTGCCTGGAACATTGCCCCTCAGGGACTTCAGGGAGGTTTTGCTCCAGATTACTATGATTGGGGAC
AACAAACTAACAGCTTCCTGGCACAAGCAGGAACTTTGCAAGACTCAACTTTGGATCCTGACAAACCAAG
CCTTGGGTAG
